Addgene plasmid #168252: Tol2-LyzC-PBD-GFP-U6ac-ctrl guides
Purpose: "label active Rac; control for neutrophil-specific knockout"
Depositing lab: Qing Deng. Depositing organization: Purdue University. Publication: A robust and flexible CRISPR/Cas9-based system for neutrophil-specific gene inactivation in zebrafish. Wang Y, Hsu AY, Walton EM, Park SJ, Syahirah R, Wang T, Zhou W, Ding C, Lemke AP, Zhang G, Tobin DM, Deng Q. J Cell Sci. 2021 Apr 15;134(8). pii: 237799. doi: 10.1242/jcs.258574. Epub 2021 Apr 22. PubMed 33722979.
Backbone
  Vector backbone: pME-GFP
  Modifications to backbone: remove GFP and add PBD-GFP
  Vector type: Zebrafish expression
Growth in bacteria
  Bacterial resistance: Ampicillin, 100 μg/mL
  Growth temperature: 37°C
  Growth strain: DH5alpha
  Copy number: Unknown
Gene/Insert
  Gene/Insert name: PBD GFP
  gRNA/shRNA sequence: agagacggtcgacagtctgcagtgtcgtctctc
  Promoter: LyzC
  Cloning method: Ligation Independent Cloning
  Sequencing primers: 5′ GGTCGACTCGCCACCAATACAAGCTACTTGTTCTTTTTGC; 3′ CTCCACCGCGGCCGCCTACGTAATACGACTCACTATAG
Terms and licenses: Academic/Nonprofit Terms; Industry Terms: Not Available to Industry
How to cite: Tol2-LyzC-PBD-GFP-U6ac-ctrl guides was a gift from Qing Deng (Addgene plasmid # 168252 ; http://n2t.net/addgene:168252 ; RRID:Addgene_168252)
