[The description below was written by a language model from this plasmid's Addgene catalogue record and pLannotate feature annotations shown in this document.]
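Description:
Tol2-LyzC-PBD-GFP-U6ac-ctrl guides is a 9.3 kb zebrafish expression plasmid assembled by multisite Gateway recombination, as shown by the attB4, attB1, attB2 and attB3 scars that separate its modules. The name points to a Tol2 transposon destination backbone for genomic integration in zebrafish. The Tol2 arms themselves are not annotated, although a fragment matched to medaka tyrosinase near the start of the sequence probably reflects Tol2-flanking sequence. The catalogue lists pME-GFP as the backbone, modified by replacing GFP with PBD-GFP, which describes the middle-entry component rather than the final vector. In E. coli the plasmid replicates from a high-copy ColE1/pUC origin and is selected with ampicillin (AmpR). It also carries a partial M13/f1 origin and lac promoter/operator remnants from its pBluescript-type ancestry.

The roughly 2.4 kb interval between attB4 and attB1 carries no annotation and presumably holds the LyzC (lysozyme C) promoter named in the record, which drives neutrophil-specific expression. Downstream lies an EGFP coding sequence directly followed by a fragment matching PAK-family kinase, i.e. the p21-binding domain (PBD) that binds GTP-loaded Rac and Cdc42. In the sequence, EGFP therefore sits N-terminal to the PBD. An SV40 polyadenylation signal follows. Between attB2 and attB3, two reverse-oriented S. pyogenes guide RNA scaffolds mark the two U6-driven guide cassettes implied by "U6ac". The U6 promoters are not annotated, and these cassettes carry control guides rather than gene-targeting ones.

The stated purpose is to label active Rac in neutrophils while serving as the non-targeting control in a neutrophil-restricted CRISPR/Cas9 knockout system. No Cas9 is annotated on this plasmid, so it must be supplied separately.
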