Features (pLannotate 1.2.2; 30 found; start..end, strand, type, name):
      7..228     -  rep_origin     M13 ori (fragment) (sequence partly withheld): M13 bacteriophage origin of replication; arrow indicates direction of (+) strand synthesis
    228..515     +  CDS            tyr (fragment) (sequence partly withheld): TYRO_ORYLA - Also known as tyro. Experimental evidence at transcript level: Swiss-Prot protein existence level 2. This is a copper-containing oxidase that functions in the formation of pigments such as melanins and other polyphenolic compounds. From Oryzias latipes (Japanese rice fish) (Japanese killifish).
   1097..1117    +  protein_bind   attB4: mutant version of attB; core recombination site for the Gateway® BP reaction BP Clonase™
   3521..3541    +  protein_bind   attB1: mutant version of attB; core recombination site for the Gateway® BP reaction BP Clonase™
   3544..3564    -  CDS            lacZα (fragment): LacZα fragment of β-galactosidase; lacZ fragment
   3572..3590    +  promoter       T7 promoter: promoter for bacteriophage T7 RNA polymerase
   3599..3619    -  misc_feature   MCS (fragment): pBluescript multiple cloning site
   3657..4373    +  CDS            EGFP: EGFP is a basic (constitutively fluorescent) green fluorescent protein published in 1996, derived from Aequorea victoria. It is reported to be a rapidly-maturing weak dimer with moderate acid sensitivity.
   4371..4595    +  CDS            Pak3 (fragment): PAK3_RAT - Experimental evidence at protein level: Swiss-Prot protein existence level 1. Serine/threonine protein kinase that plays a role in a variety of different signaling pathways including cytoskeleton regulation, cell migration, or cell cycle regulation. Plays a role in dendrite spine morphogenesis as well as synapse formation and plasticity. Acts as downstream effector of the small GTPases CDC42 and RAC1. Activation by the binding of active CDC42 and RAC1 results in a conformational change and a subsequent autophosphorylation on several serine and/or threonine residues. Phosphorylates M
   4603..4620    -  promoter       T7 promoter (fragment): promoter for bacteriophage T7 RNA polymerase
   4659..4677    -  promoter       T3 promoter: promoter for bacteriophage T3 RNA polymerase
   4706..4727    -  protein_bind   attB2 (fragment): mutant version of attB; recombination site for the Gateway® BP reaction BP Clonase™
   4739..4759    +  CDS            lacZα (fragment): LacZα fragment of β-galactosidase; lacZ fragment
   4775..4909    -  polyA_signal   SV40 poly(A) signal: SV40 polyadenylation signal
   4932..5015    -  CDS            large T antigen (fragment): large T antigen from SV40 (simian virus 40)
   5094..5161    -  misc_RNA       tracrRNA (fragment): trans-activating CRISPR RNA for the Streptococcus pyogenes CRISPR/Cas9 system
   5648..5715    -  misc_RNA       tracrRNA (fragment): trans-activating CRISPR RNA for the Streptococcus pyogenes CRISPR/Cas9 system
   6179..6199    -  protein_bind   attB3: mutant version of attB; core recombination site for the Gateway® BP reaction BP Clonase™
   6203..6223    +  CDS            lacZα (fragment): LacZα fragment of β-galactosidase; lacZ fragment
   6239..6373    -  polyA_signal   SV40 poly(A) signal: SV40 polyadenylation signal
   6396..6479    -  CDS            large T antigen (fragment): large T antigen from SV40 (simian virus 40)
   7045..7085    -  misc_feature   MCS (fragment): pBluescript multiple cloning site
   7098..7116    -  promoter       T3 promoter: promoter for bacteriophage T3 RNA polymerase
   7161..7177    -  protein_bind   lac operator: The lac repressor binds to the lac operator to inhibit transcription in E. coli. This inhibition can be relieved by adding lactose or isopropyl-β-D-thiogalactopyranoside (IPTG). lac repressor encoded by lacI
   7185..7215    -  promoter       lac promoter: promoter for the E. coli lac operon
   7230..7251    -  protein_bind   CAP binding site: CAP binding activates transcription in the presence of cAMP. E. coli catabolite activator protein
   7264..7356    -  CDS            lacI (fragment): lac repressor; lacI; The lac repressor binds to the lac operator to inhibit transcription in E. coli. This inhibition can be relieved by adding lactose or isopropyl-β-D-thiogalactopyranoside (IPTG).
   7539..8127    -  rep_origin     ori: high-copy-number ColE1/pMB1/pBR322/pUC origin of replication
   8298..9158    -  CDS            AmpR: β-lactamase; bla; confers resistance to ampicillin, carbenicillin, and related antibiotics
   9159..9263    -  promoter       AmpR promoter: bla
>Addgene plasmid #168252 | Tol2-LyzC-PBD-GFP-U6ac-ctrl guides | addgene full sequence | sequence record 356964 | Addgene NGS Result
CCACCTAAATTGTAAGCGTTAATATTTTGTTAAAATTCGCGTTAAATTTTTGTTAAATCAGCTCATTTTT
TAACCAATAGGCCGAAATCGGCAAAATCCCTTATAAATCAAAAGAATAGACCGAGATAGGGT
[37 nt withheld, positions 133-169]
AAAGAACGTGGACTCCAACGTCAAAGG
[32 nt withheld, positions 197-228]
GCTGGCTAAGAACTCATCAGCCTCCCCGGTCCATCTACCCACGTACCAATGCACCAATTGGCCACAATGA
CGGCTACTACATGGTGCCATTCCTTCCTCTTTATAGGAATGGAGACTACCTCCTGTCCAACAATGCTCTT
GGATACGAGTACGCCTACCTGTTGGACCCAGGTCATTGCACAACACCAGAAATGCCCTCTGATCTGCAAA
AGACGTGAATATCTGTTCAGACACCCATATCCACTCTGTTCCACACAGGTCAGAGGTTTGTCCAGGAGTT
CTTGACAGAGGTGTAAAAAGTACTCAAAAATTTTACTCAAGTGAAAGTACAAGTACTTAGGGAAAATTTT
ACTCAATTAAAAGTAAAAGTATCTGGCTAGAATCTTACTTGAGTAAAAGTAAAAAAGTACTCCATTAAAA
TTGTACTTGAGTATTAAGGAAGTAAAAGTAAAAGCAAGAAAGAAAACTAGAGATTCTTGTTTAAGCTTTT
AATCTCAAAAAACATTAAATGAAATGCATACAAGGTTTTATCCTGCTTTAGAACTGTTTGTATTTAATTA
TCAAACTATAAGACAGACAATCTAATGCCAGTACACGCTACTCAAAGTTGTAAAACCTCAGATTTAACTT
CAGTAGAAGCTGATTCTCAAAATTGTTAGTGTCAAGCCTAGCTCTTTTGGGGCTGAAAAGCAATCCTGCA
GTGCTGAAAAGCCTCTCACAGGCAGCCGATGCGGGAAGAGGTGTATTAGTCTTGATAGAGAGGCTGCAAA
TAGCAGGAAACGTGAGCAGAGACTCCCTGGTGTCTGAAACACAGGCCAGATGGGCCCTCGAGCAGGAAAC
AGCTATGACCATGATTACGCCAAGCTATCAACTTTGTATAGAAAAGTTGGCTCCGAATTCGCCCTTAAAA
CTCGAGAGTTTGACTTGGGTTGATTATAGCAAATAGTGGAACACAAACAGATTTTGAAATATTCTTGCAA
ATTTATTTATTAAATCCATTCAAATATTGTCATTTTTTGTACTGTGTAATTTATATTGATTTGCTCATAC
AATATTTACATTTCGCTTAAACAATACACTATTATTTATATTTAAAAATAGCTATATATAAATCAAATGT
ATAGCTCTTTTTTACACAATTAATCAAAGCTAAAATATTTGTCACACAAATACAGTAAGCCACTTCACAA
TGATATCTTCAAAATCTGTGCTTGACTGAATCATTTCATTTATTGTTTTGTAATTCACATTATACCTTAC
GTTCTCCAGGCACAGTTTGAATTGTTGATAAATGAAGATAATACATCTGATTTAATTAGTCTCCTTTGTT
TATAATAACTTTAATCTAATTTGATAGTAATAATTCCAGCAATACATCCATTACAATAAAAATCGCTTTT
TTATTTTGCACATTAGTTTGCCGGTATTTGTTTAAAGTTTCACCATACTTTTAAATCATGTGCTATTTGA
AAAGGGCTGTTATGACTGGAATTAAATGTTTTTTTTTATATCAGTGTTTTAGATTGAAGTACAATATTTA
TAGGTAAAATTCACCAGCATATGCTTAAAGATAGCCATGCTCCAGGTCCTTGTGTCCTTCTAAGGTCTGT
TTGTGGTTTAAGCTGTTTGTTGACACACGCTTGTCTTCTCCATTTTTCTGTGAAGTTATTGTCAGTTTAT
TGCACACTGGGTTGCATTAAGCTGCAGTTTTTTCACAACAGTTTTCCACATTGTAACAGTCAGTCTCCAA
ATTATTCCATCAGTCCTCAAATTTAGTCATTTGAGGCCATGAAAACACTTAAAACTACATGAAGGTAGTT
TGGCATTAGGTTTTAGACTTGTTCTTGTTTGGCATATTGCAACCTGTGTAAAAATGATTTGATTTTTATT
TTTTTTTTTTTTTTTTCAGAAAGAAACGGTCCAAAAAGAGTTATGTGAACATTTATCCATGTGTTTAATG
TTTTTTAAATTAAAAAAAAACATTTTTATTAAACCACTTGTGACTAAACCTTTTTTAGTTATTCTATTTT
GTGACGAGTCTGAATGGCCAAAGTACTCTTGAATCCAAAATCTTTATAGTAAAATGTTTAATCTTACTTG
CAGTGTTGGGTATAATTTGTAACAAAGTTGAATTCCATATCTGCTGAGTGAAAAAGTAAAGTAAGAGATT
GCTGTAAATATTTAGGTTATTTATTTATTAATACAATATAGAAAGTAACAAAACACAATGTAAAAAATCA
ATAAAGAAAGTAAATATTAAAAGTAATGATAAACTAATGATGTAAACAATATTAGCAACAAAGTTTGTAC
AATTCAGGGAGGGTAAAGAATTTCACCTAATAGTCAAACTCTGTATTAAATAATATAAAATCTTTGTTCT
TAGTCTGAAGAGGAGACTGTGAGAGAAAGCTTACTGGTTGTTAAATTAGAAAATTTGTAACTTGCAGATT
AAAATGATTTAAATAATTTTATAAAGGCCATGTTTGAAACAAATGTAAAAACATAATAAATGTTAAGAAT
TTCAGATATTGAGATTTTACAATTTAAAAAAAGCAATAAAGTAATAGCAGAGACCTACACTCTTAAAGTA
AATTACCCAACTCTGCTTACTAGTAACTTTTGGAATAGTTACTAGTATCCATTGAACAAATACTAGAATC
TAATTAAATTGTGTGAGTGTCCAATGAAAAGATTCTTGTATTTAAAACAGTACCAGTATCTATATATGTA
CAAAATTTAGTGCTAGCAAAATGCAAATAAATACTACTGCATATAATGGATTGCATTGTAAATCGACTCG
CCATAATACATTTATTTCCTATTTTTACTTTTAACAAAAAATAAGTTCACTGAGTATTTCATGTCATTAA
ATCGCATTAAACCTCTTGCATGCTTTATGTACACTAGTGCAGTTCGCTAAATGACCACCGGTGTCACTAA
TAACACGATCGTTTCTGAATTCTGCATTAAACGCCATTTATACGTTGCTCTTATTAGTAAACAATTTCTC
CATCATGAGCTCGACCAGTATTGCATATTTCATCCTCTTAAATCCAGAGTTGTTTCTTTTAATCACTTTC
TCTTCATGATAAAAGCAGTTTTTGGTTTTCAGAAGTTTACAACAAACCCAGTCAGTTATTGCCTCAGCAA
ACACTGGAGCAACTGCACACTTGTGAAAAGCTTCTTGCGAAACACAAACCTTTCTCTGGACTTATAAATA
AAGGCATTCAGCAGCTCCACCATACACCTCCACTGGTCTTGATAAAGGGATCCTTTAAGGGCGAATTCGA
CCCAAGTTTGTACAAAAAAGCAGGCTTGTAAAACGACGGCCAGTGAGCGCGCGTAATACGACTCACTATA
GGGCGAATTGGGTACCGGGCCCCCCCTCGAGAATACAAGCTACTTGTTCTTTTTGCAGGATCCAAACCAT
GGTGAGCAAGGGCGAGGAGCTGTTCACCGGGGTGGTGCCCATCCTGGTCGAGCTGGACGGCGACGTAAAC
GGCCACAAGTTCAGCGTGTCCGGCGAGGGCGAGGGCGATGCCACCTACGGCAAGCTGACCCTGAAGTTCA
TCTGCACCACCGGCAAGCTGCCCGTGCCCTGGCCCACCCTCGTGACCACCCTGACCTACGGCGTGCAGTG
CTTCAGCCGCTACCCCGACCACATGAAGCAGCACGACTTCTTCAAGTCCGCCATGCCCGAAGGCTACGTC
CAGGAGCGCACCATCTTCTTCAAGGACGACGGCAACTACAAGACCCGCGCCGAGGTGAAGTTCGAGGGCG
ACACCCTGGTGAACCGCATCGAGCTGAAGGGCATCGACTTCAAGGAGGACGGCAACATCCTGGGGCACAA
GCTGGAGTACAACTACAACAGCCACAACGTCTATATCATGGCCGACAAGCAGAAGAACGGCATCAAGGTG
AACTTCAAGATCCGCCACAACATCGAGGACGGCAGCGTGCAGCTCGCCGACCACTACCAGCAGAACACCC
CCATCGGCGACGGCCCCGTGCTGCTGCCCGACAACCACTACCTGAGCACCCAGTCCGCCCTGAGCAAAGA
CCCCAACGAGAAGCGCGATCACATGGTCCTGCTGGAGTTCGTGACCGCCGCCGGGATCACTCTCGGCATG
GACGAGCTGTACAAGTCCGGAAAAGAGCGCCCAGAGATCTCTCTTCCTTCAGACTTTGAGCATACGATTC
ATGTGGGTTTTGATGCAGTCACCGGGGAATTCACTGGAATTCCTGAGCAATGGGCACGACTACTCCAAAC
CTCCAACATAACAAAGCTGGAACAGAAGAAGAACCCACAAGCTGTTCTTGATGTTCTCAAGTTCTACGAC
TCCAAAGAAACGGTCAACAACCAGAAATCTAGAACTATAGTGAGTCGTATTACGTAGATCGCGGCCGCGG
TGGAGCTCCAGCTTTTGTTCCCTTTAGTGAGGGTTAATTGCGCGCTTGGCGTAATCATGGTCATAGCACC
CAGCTTTCTTGTACAAAGTTGAGATCTATAATTCACTGGCCGTCGTTTTACGGTACCATCGATGATGATC
CAGACATGATAAGATACATTGATGAGTTTGGACAAACCACAACTAGAATGCAGTGAAAAAAATGCTTTAT
TTGTGAAATTTGTGATGCTATTGCTTTATTTGTAACCATTATAAGCTGCAATAAACAAGTTAACAACAAC
AATTGCATTCATTTTATGTTTCAGGTTCAGGGGGAGGTGTGGGAGGTTTTTTAAAGCAAGTAAAACCTCT
ACAAATGTGGTATGGCTGATTATGATCCTCTAGATCCCTTGGGTAGCAGCGAAGTCGAGGCATTTCTGTC
CTGGCTGGTCTAGAGGTCTCTCAGGTTTAAAAAAAGCACCGACTCGGTGCCACTTTTTCAAGTTGATAAC
GGACTAGCCTTATTTAAACTTGCTATGCTGTTTCCAGCATAGCTCTTAAACAGAGACGGTCGACAGTCTG
CAGTGTCGTCTCTCGAACTAGGAGCCTGGAGAACTGCTATATAAACCCGGGACTTCTGGGTATGTTTCTG
CCATGTGGTAAGTGGATAAACCTACTTATTCAACTCATTTACCTCAAACATGACAGTAAACCTCTTCGGG
GCAAACCTGCAAACGCTTAAAACCTTCAAAGTTTGAAACCAGCAGTTTTGTAGAGGTTTACCGTAGTATT
TTTGAACTGTAAAGCATATGCAGAGGAAGCTGGTTTTAGGCTTGTGTGATTGGATGAGTTCTTCTGTGAC
GTAACTGATCTTTTGTCCTCGTGTCCTTCGCCTTCCCCCACAGGCATGCGCGGACCTTCCCCCGCCGCAG
ACCAGAGGACAACATGCTCAGACGCCAGCAAACGGCCCATCGAAACATTCACAGACTCTCGGATTGGAGA
GACCGGGCCCGAGGTCTCTGACTAAAAAAGCACCGACTCGGTGCCACTTTTTCAAGTTGATAACGGACTA
GCCTTATTTAAACTTGCTATGCTGTTTCCAGCATAGCTCTTAAACAGAGACGGTCGACAGTCTGCAGTGT
CGTCTCTCGAACCAAGAGCTGGAGGGAGAGCTATATATACCAGGGACTTCTGGGTATGTTTTTGGGAGGT
GGTGAGTGACTAAACCACTTATTCAGCTCCCTTAGATCAAGTCTGACCCTATATCATGGTGACATAAACC
TGCAAACTGATAAAACCTGAAGGATCTCAAATCCAGAGTTTGTGTGAGGGATTACCGTGGTAATTTTCAA
ACTGTAAAGCATATGCAAAATTATCTGGTCTTGGCTTGAGTGATTGGGTGTCTCGGTGTGATGCAGGGAC
GTTTTCAGTGACGTGTCCTTCTCCCTCCCCCACAGGCATGCGCAGAACATTTCCCCCCTCCTTGAAGACC
AGAACAAAAGACGCCGAGAGCAGGAAACTCGTCTTACTGAATGACCGAGGCTGGAGAAATCGACCCTAGG
CAACTTTATTATACATAGTTGATAATTCACTGGCCGTCGTTTTACGGTACCATCGATGATGATCCAGACA
TGATAAGATACATTGATGAGTTTGGACAAACCACAACTAGAATGCAGTGAAAAAAATGCTTTATTTGTGA
AATTTGTGATGCTATTGCTTTATTTGTAACCATTATAAGCTGCAATAAACAAGTTAACAACAACAATTGC
ATTCATTTTATGTTTCAGGTTCAGGGGGAGGTGTGGGAGGTTTTTTAAAGCAAGTAAAACCTCTACAAAT
GTGGTATGGCTGATTATGATCCTCTAGATCAGATCTGCGAAGATACGGCCACGGGTGCTCTTGATCCTGT
GGCTGATTTTGGACTGTGCTGCTCGCAGCTGCTGATGAATCACATACTTCCTCCATTTTCTTCCACTGAT
TGACTGTTATAATTTCCCTAATTTCCAGGTCAAGGTGCTGTGCATTGTGGTAATAGATGTGACATGACGT
CACTTCCAAAGGACCAATGAACATGTCTGACCAATTTCATATAATGTGAAAACGATTTTCATAGGCAGAA
TAAATAACATTTAAATTAAACTGGGCATCAGCGCAATTCAATTGGTTTGGTAATAGCAAGGGAAAATAGA
ATGAAGTGATCTCCAAAAAATAAGTACTTTTTGACTGTAAATAAAATTGTAAGGAGTAAAAAGTACTTTT
TTTTCTAAAAAAATGTAATTAAGTAAAAGTAAAAGTATTGATTTTTAATTGTACTCAAGTAAAGTAAAAA
TCCCCAAAAATAATACTTAAGTACAGTAATCAAGTAAAATTACTCAAGTACTTTACACCTCTGGTTCTTG
ACCCCCTACCTTCAGCAAGCCCAGCAGATCCACTAGTTCTAGAGCGGCCGCCACCGCGGTGGAGCTCCAG
CTTTTGTTCCCTTTAGTGAGGGTTAATTGCGCGCTTGGCGTAATCATGGTCATAGCTGTTTCCTGTGTGA
AATTGTTATCCGCTCACAATTCCACACAACATACGAGCCGGAAGCATAAAGTGTAAAGCCTGGGGTGCCT
AATGAGTGAGCTAACTCACATTAATTGCGTTGCGCTCACTGCCCGCTTTCCAGTCGGGAAACCTGTCGTG
CCAGCTGCATTAATGAATCGGCCAACGCGCGGGGAGAGGCGGTTTGCGTATTGGGCGCTCTTCCGCTTCC
TCGCTCACTGACTCGCTGCGCTCGGTCGTTCGGCTGCGGCGAGCGGTATCAGCTCACTCAAAGGCGGTAA
TACGGTTATCCACAGAATCAGGGGATAACGCAGGAAAGAACATGTGAGCAAAAGGCCAGCAAAAGGCCAG
GAACCGTAAAAAGGCCGCGTTGCTGGCGTTTTTCCATAGGCTCCGCCCCCCTGACGAGCATCACAAAAAT
CGACGCTCAAGTCAGAGGTGGCGAAACCCGACAGGACTATAAAGATACCAGGCGTTTCCCCCTGGAAGCT
CCCTCGTGCGCTCTCCTGTTCCGACCCTGCCGCTTACCGGATACCTGTCCGCCTTTCTCCCTTCGGGAAG
CGTGGCGCTTTCTCATAGCTCACGCTGTAGGTATCTCAGTTCGGTGTAGGTCGTTCGCTCCAAGCTGGGC
TGTGTGCACGAACCCCCCGTTCAGCCCGACCGCTGCGCCTTATCCGGTAACTATCGTCTTGAGTCCAACC
CGGTAAGACACGACTTATCGCCACTGGCAGCAGCCACTGGTAACAGGATTAGCAGAGCGAGGTATGTAGG
CGGTGCTACAGAGTTCTTGAAGTGGTGGCCTAACTACGGCTACACTAGAAGAACAGTATTTGGTATCTGC
GCTCTGCTGAAGCCAGTTACCTTCGGAAAAAGAGTTGGTAGCTCTTGATCCGGCAAACAAACCACCGCTG
GTAGCGGTGGTTTTTTTGTTTGCAAGCAGCAGATTACGCGCAGAAAAAAAGGATCTCAAGAAGATCCTTT
GATCTTTTCTACGGGGTCTGACGCTCAGTGGAACGAAAACTCACGTTAAGGCATTTTGGTCATGAGATTA
TCAAAAAGGATCTTCACCTAGATCCTTTTAAATTAAAAATGAAGTTTTAAATCAATCTAAAGTATATATG
AGTAAACTTGGTCTGACAGTTACCAATGCTTAATCAGTGAGGCACCTATCTCAGCGATCTGTCTATTTCG
TTCATCCATAGTTGCCTGACTCCCCGTCGTGTAGATAACTACGATACGGGAGGGCTTACCATCTGGCCCC
AGTGCTGCAATGATACCGCGAGACCCACGCTCACCGGCTCCAGATTTATCAGCAATAAACCAGCCAGCCG
GAAGGGCCGAGCGCAGAAGTGGTCCTGCAACTTTATCCGCCTCCATCCAGTCTATTAATTGTTGCCGGGA
AGCTAGAGTAAGTAGTTCGCCAGTTAATAGTTTGCGCAACGTTGTTGCCATTGCTACAGGCATCGTGGTG
TCACGCTCGTCGTTTGGTATGGCTTCATTCAGCTCCGGTTCCCAACGATCAAGGCGAGTTACATGATCCC
CCATGTTGTGCAAAAAAGCGGTTAGCTCCTTCGGTCCTCCGATCGTTGTCAGAAGTAAGTTGGCCGCAGT
GTTATCACTCATGGTTATGGCAGCACTGCATAATTCTCTTACTGTCATGCCATCCGTAAGATGCTTTTCT
GTGACTGGTGAGTACTCAACCAAGTCATTCTGAGAATAGTGTATGCGGCGACCGAGTTGCTCTTGCCCGG
CGTCAATACGGGATAATACCGCGCCACATAGCAGAACTTTAAAAGTGCTCATCATTGGAAAACGTTCTTC
GGGGCGAAAACTCTCAAGGATCTTACCGCTGTTGAGATCCAGTTCGATGTAACCCACTCGTGCACCCAAC
TGATCTTCAGCATCTTTTACTTTCACCAGCGTTTCTGGGTGAGCAAAAACAGGAAGGCAAAATGCCGCAA
AAAAGGGAATAAGGGCGACACGGAAATGTTGAATACTCATACTCTTCCTTTTTCAATATTATTGAAGCAT
TTATCAGGGTTATTGTCTCATGAGCGGATACATATTTGAATGTATTTAGAAAAATAAACAAATAGGGGTT
CCGCGCACATTTCCCCGAAAAGTG
